>Addgene plasmid #91895 | lentiCRISPRv2.sgNf1.1 | addgene full sequence | sequence record 180844 | Addgene NGS Result
GAGGGCCTATTTCCCATGATTCCTTCATATTTGCATATACGATACAAGGCTGTTAGAGAGATAATTAGAA
TTAATTTGACTGTAAACACAAAGATATTAGTACAAAATACGTGACGTAGAAAGTAATAATTTCTTGGGTA
GTTTGCAGTTTTAAAATTATGTTTTAAAATGGACTATCATATGCTTACCGTAACTTGAAAGTATTTCGAT
TTCTTGGCTTTATATATCTTGTGGAAAGGACGAAACACCGTCCGAAGTTCGGCTGCATGTGTTTTAGAGC
TAGAAATAGCAAGTTAAAATAAGGCTAGTCCGTTATCAACTTGAAAAAGTGGCACCGAGTCGGTGCTTTT
TTGAATTCGCTAGCTAGGTCTTGAAAGGAGTGGGAATTGGCTCCGGTGCCCGTCAGTGGGCAGAGCGCAC
ATCGCCCACAGTCCCCGAGAAGTTGGGGGGAGGGGTCGGCAATTGATCCGGTGCCTAGAGAAGGTGGCGC
GGGGTAAACTGGGAAAGTGATGTCGTGTACTGGCTCCGCCTTTTTCCCGAGGGTGGGGGAGAACCGTATA
TAAGTGCAGTAGTCGCCGTGAACGTTCTTTTTCGCAACGGGTTTGCCGCCAGAACACAGGACCGGTTCTA
GAGCGCTGCCACCATGGACAAGAAGTACAGCATCGGCCTGGACATCGGCACCAACTCTGTGGGCTGGGCC
GTGATCACCGACGAGTACAAGGTGCCCAGCAAGAAATTCAAGGTGCTGGGCAACACCGACCGGCACAGCA
TCAAGAAGAACCTGATCGGAGCCCTGCTGTTCGACAGCGGCGAAACAGCCGAGGCCACCCGGCTGAAGAG
AACCGCCAGAAGAAGATACACCAGACGGAAGAACCGGATCTGCTATCTGCAAGAGATCTTCAGCAACGAG
ATGGCCAAGGTGGACGACAGCTTCTTCCACAGACTGGAAGAGTCCTTCCTGGTGGAAGAGGATAAGAAGC
ACGAGCGGCACCCCATCTTCGGCAACATCGTGGACGAGGTGGCCTACCACGAGAAGTACCCCACCATCTA
CCACCTGAGAAAGAAACTGGTGGACAGCACCGACAAGGCCGACCTGCGGCTGATCTATCTGGCCCTGGCC
CACATGATCAAGTTCCGGGGCCACTTCCTGATCGAGGGCGACCTGAACCCCGACAACAGCGACGTGGACA
AGCTGTTCATCCAGCTGGTGCAGACCTACAACCAGCTGTTCGAGGAAAACCCCATCAACGCCAGCGGCGT
GGACGCCAAGGCCATCCTGTCTGCCAGACTGAGCAAGAGCAGACGGCTGGAAAATCTGATCGCCCAGCTG
CCCGGCGAGAAGAAGAATGGCCTGTTCGGAAACCTGATTGCCCTGAGCCTGGGCCTGACCCCCAACTTCA
AGAGCAACTTCGACCTGGCCGAGGATGCCAAACTGCAGCTGAGCAAGGACACCTACGACGACGACCTGGA
CAACCTGCTGGCCCAGATCGGCGACCAGTACGCCGACCTGTTTCTGGCCGCCAAGAACCTGTCCGACGCC
ATCCTGCTGAGCGACATCCTGAGAGTGAACACCGAGATCACCAAGGCCCCCCTGAGCGCCTCTATGATCA
AGAGATACGACGAGCACCACCAGGACCTGACCCTGCTGAAAGCTCTCGTGCGGCAGCAGCTGCCTGAGAA
GTACAAAGAGATTTTCTTCGACCAGAGCAAGAACGGCTACGCCGGCTACATTGACGGCGGAGCCAGCCAG
GAAGAGTTCTACAAGTTCATCAAGCCCATCCTGGAAAAGATGGACGGCACCGAGGAACTGCTCGTGAAGC
TGAACAGAGAGGACCTGCTGCGGAAGCAGCGGACCTTCGACAACGGCAGCATCCCCCACCAGATCCACCT
GGGAGAGCTGCACGCCATTCTGCGGCGGCAGGAAGATTTTTACCCATTCCTGAAGGACAACCGGGAAAAG
ATCGAGAAGATCCTGACCTTCCGCATCCCCTACTACGTGGGCCCTCTGGCCAGGGGAAACAGCAGATTCG
CCTGGATGACCAGAAAGAGCGAGGAAACCATCACCCCCTGGAACTTCGAGGAAGTGGTGGACAAGGGCGC
TTCCGCCCAGAGCTTCATCGAGCGGATGACCAACTTCGATAAGAACCTGCCCAACGAGAAGGTGCTGCCC
AAGCACAGCCTGCTGTACGAGTACTTCACCGTGTATAACGAGCTGACCAAAGTGAAATACGTGACCGAGG
GAATGAGAAAGCCCGCCTTCCTGAGCGGCGAGCAGAAAAAGGCCATCGTGGACCTGCTGTTCAAGACCAA
CCGGAAAGTGACCGTGAAGCAGCTGAAAGAGGACTACTTCAAGAAAATCGAGTGCTTCGACTCCGTGGAA
ATCTCCGGCGTGGAAGATCGGTTCAACGCCTCCCTGGGCACATACCACGATCTGCTGAAAATTATCAAGG
ACAAGGACTTCCTGGACAATGAGGAAAACGAGGACATTCTGGAAGATATCGTGCTGACCCTGACACTGTT
TGAGGACAGAGAGATGATCGAGGAACGGCTGAAAACCTATGCCCACCTGTTCGACGACAAAGTGATGAAG
CAGCTGAAGCGGCGGAGATACACCGGCTGGGGCAGGCTGAGCCGGAAGCTGATCAACGGCATCCGGGACA
AGCAGTCCGGCAAGACAATCCTGGATTTCCTGAAGTCCGACGGCTTCGCCAACAGAAACTTCATGCAGCT
GATCCACGACGACAGCCTGACCTTTAAAGAGGACATCCAGAAAGCCCAGGTGTCCGGCCAGGGCGATAGC
CTGCACGAGCACATTGCCAATCTGGCCGGCAGCCCCGCCATTAAGAAGGGCATCCTGCAGACAGTGAAGG
TGGTGGACGAGCTCGTGAAAGTGATGGGCCGGCACAAGCCCGAGAACATCGTGATCGAAATGGCCAGAGA
GAACCAGACCACCCAGAAGGGACAGAAGAACAGCCGCGAGAGAATGAAGCGGATCGAAGAGGGCATCAAA
GAGCTGGGCAGCCAGATCCTGAAAGAACACCCCGTGGAAAACACCCAGCTGCAGAACGAGAAGCTGTACC
TGTACTACCTGCAGAATGGGCGGGATATGTACGTGGACCAGGAACTGGACATCAACCGGCTGTCCGACTA
CGATGTGGACCATATCGTGCCTCAGAGCTTTCTGAAGGACGACTCCATCGACAACAAGGTGCTGACCAGA
AGCGACAAGAACCGGGGCAAGAGCGACAACGTGCCCTCCGAAGAGGTCGTGAAGAAGATGAAGAACTACT
GGCGGCAGCTGCTGAACGCCAAGCTGATTACCCAGAGAAAGTTCGACAATCTGACCAAGGCCGAGAGAGG
CGGCCTGAGCGAACTGGATAAGGCCGGCTTCATCAAGAGACAGCTGGTGGAAACCCGGCAGATCACAAAG
CACGTGGCACAGATCCTGGACTCCCGGATGAACACTAAGTACGACGAGAATGACAAGCTGATCCGGGAAG
TGAAAGTGATCACCCTGAAGTCCAAGCTGGTGTCCGATTTCCGGAAGGATTTCCAGTTTTACAAAGTGCG
CGAGATCAACAACTACCACCACGCCCACGACGCCTACCTGAACGCCGTCGTGGGAACCGCCCTGATCAAA
AAGTACCCTAAGCTGGAAAGCGAGTTCGTGTACGGCGACTACAAGGTGTACGACGTGCGGAAGATGATCG
CCAAGAGCGAGCAGGAAATCGGCAAGGCTACCGCCAAGTACTTCTTCTACAGCAACATCATGAACTTTTT
CAAGACCGAGATTACCCTGGCCAACGGCGAGATCCGGAAGCGGCCTCTGATCGAGACAAACGGCGAAACC
GGGGAGATCGTGTGGGATAAGGGCCGGGATTTTGCCACCGTGCGGAAAGTGCTGAGCATGCCCCAAGTGA
ATATCGTGAAAAAGACCGAGGTGCAGACAGGCGGCTTCAGCAAAGAGTCTATCCTGCCCAAGAGGAACAG
CGATAAGCTGATCGCCAGAAAGAAGGACTGGGACCCTAAGAAGTACGGCGGCTTCGACAGCCCCACCGTG
GCCTATTCTGTGCTGGTGGTGGCCAAAGTGGAAAAGGGCAAGTCCAAGAAACTGAAGAGTGTGAAAGAGC
TGCTGGGGATCACCATCATGGAAAGAAGCAGCTTCGAGAAGAATCCCATCGACTTTCTGGAAGCCAAGGG
CTACAAAGAAGTGAAAAAGGACCTGATCATCAAGCTGCCTAAGTACTCCCTGTTCGAGCTGGAAAACGGC
CGGAAGAGAATGCTGGCCTCTGCCGGCGAACTGCAGAAGGGAAACGAACTGGCCCTGCCCTCCAAATATG
TGAACTTCCTGTACCTGGCCAGCCACTATGAGAAGCTGAAGGGCTCCCCCGAGGATAATGAGCAGAAACA
GCTGTTTGTGGAACAGCACAAGCACTACCTGGACGAGATCATCGAGCAGATCAGCGAGTTCTCCAAGAGA
GTGATCCTGGCCGACGCTAATCTGGACAAAGTGCTGTCCGCCTACAACAAGCACCGGGATAAGCCCATCA
GAGAGCAGGCCGAGAATATCATCCACCTGTTTACCCTGACCAATCTGGGAGCCCCTGCCGCCTTCAAGTA
CTTTGACACCACCATCGACCGGAAGAGGTACACCAGCACCAAAGAGGTGCTGGACGCCACCCTGATCCAC
CAGAGCATCACCGGCCTGTACGAGACACGGATCGACCTGTCTCAGCTGGGAGGCGACAAGCGACCTGCCG
CCACAAAGAAGGCTGGACAGGCTAAGAAGAAGAAAGATTACAAAGACGATGACGATAAGGGATCCGGCGC
AACAAACTTCTCTCTGCTGAAACAAGCCGGAGATGTCGAAGAGAATCCTGGACCGACCGAGTACAAGCCC
ACGGTGCGCCTCGCCACCCGCGACGACGTCCCCAGGGCCGTACGCACCCTCGCCGCCGCGTTCGCCGACT
ACCCCGCCACGCGCCACACCGTCGATCCGGACCGCCACATCGAGCGGGTCACCGAGCTGCAAGAACTCTT
CCTCACGCGCGTCGGGCTCGACATCGGCAAGGTGTGGGTCGCGGACGACGGCGCCGCGGTGGCGGTCTGG
ACCACGCCGGAGAGCGTCGAAGCGGGGGCGGTGTTCGCCGAGATCGGCCCGCGCATGGCCGAGTTGAGCG
GTTCCCGGCTGGCCGCGCAGCAACAGATGGAAGGCCTCCTGGCGCCGCACCGGCCCAAGGAGCCCGCGTG
GTTCCTGGCCACCGTCGGAGTCTCGCCCGACCACCAGGGCAAGGGTCTGGGCAGCGCCGTCGTGCTCCCC
GGAGTGGAGGCGGCCGAGCGCGCCGGGGTGCCCGCCTTCCTGGAGACCTCCGCGCCCCGCAACCTCCCCT
TCTACGAGCGGCTCGGCTTCACCGTCACCGCCGACGTCGAGGTGCCCGAAGGACCGCGCACCTGGTGCAT
GACCCGCAAGCCCGGTGCCTGAACGCGTTAAGTCGACAATCAACCTCTGGATTACAAAATTTGTGAAAGA
TTGACTGGTATTCTTAACTATGTTGCTCCTTTTACGCTATGTGGATACGCTGCTTTAATGCCTTTGTATC
ATGCTATTGCTTCCCGTATGGCTTTCATTTTCTCCTCCTTGTATAAATCCTGGTTGCTGTCTCTTTATGA
GGAGTTGTGGCCCGTTGTCAGGCAACGTGGCGTGGTGTGCACTGTGTTTGCTGACGCAACCCCCACTGGT
TGGGGCATTGCCACCACCTGTCAGCTCCTTTCCGGGACTTTCGCTTTCCCCCTCCCTATTGCCACGGCGG
AACTCATCGCCGCCTGCCTTGCCCGCTGCTGGACAGGGGCTCGGCTGTTGGGCACTGACAATTCCGTGGT
GTTGTCGGGGAAATCATCGTCCTTTCCTTGGCTGCTCGCCTGTGTTGCCACCTGGATTCTGCGCGGGACG
TCCTTCTGCTACGTCCCTTCGGCCCTCAATCCAGCGGACCTTCCTTCCCGCGGCCTGCTGCCGGCTCTGC
GGCCTCTTCCGCGTCTTCGCCTTCGCCCTCAGACGAGTCGGATCTCCCTTTGGGCCGCCTCCCCGCGTCG
ACTTTAAGACCAATGACTTACAAGGCAGCTGTAGATCTTAGCCACTTTTTAAAAGAAAAGGGGGGACTGG
AAGGGCTAATTCACTCCCAACGAAGACAAGATCTGCTTTTTGCTTGTACTGGGTCTCTCTGGTTAGACCA
GATCTGAGCCTGGGAGCTCTCTGGCTAACTAGGGAACCCACTGCTTAAGCCTCAATAAAGCTTGCCTTGA
GTGCTTCAAGTAGTGTGTGCCCGTCTGTTGTGTGACTCTGGTAACTAGAGATCCCTCAGACCCTTTTAGT
CAGTGTGGAAAATCTCTAGCAGGGCCCGTTTAAACCCGCTGATCAGCCTCGACTGTGCCTTCTAGTTGCC
AGCCATCTGTTGTTTGCCCCTCCCCCGTGCCTTCCTTGACCCTGGAAGGTGCCACTCCCACTGTCCTTTC
CTAATAAAATGAGGAAATTGCATCGCATTGTCTGAGTAGGTGTCATTCTATTCTGGGGGGTGGGGTGGGG
CAGGACAGCAAGGGGGAGGATTGGGAAGACAATAGCAGGCATGCTGGGGATGCGGTGGGCTCTATGGCTT
CTGAGGCGGAAAGAACCAGCTGGGGCTCTAGGGGGTATCCCC
[124 nt withheld, positions 6693-6816]
C
[91 nt withheld, positions 6818-6908]
A
[49 nt withheld, positions 6910-6958]
CCTTTGACGTTGGAGTCCACGTTCTTT
[37 nt withheld, positions 6986-7022]
ACCCTATCTCGGTCTATTCTTTTGATTTATAAGGGATTTTGCCGATTTCGGCCTATTGGTTAAAAAATGA
GCTGATTTAACAAAAATTTAACGCGAATTAATTCTGTGGAATGTGTGTCAGTTAGGGTGTGGAAAGTCCC
CAGGCTCCCCAGCAGGCAGAAGTATGCAAAGCATGCATCTCAATTAGTCAGCAACCAGGTGTGGAAAGTC
CCCAGGCTCCCCAGCAGGCAGAAGTATGCAAAGCATGCATCTCAATTAGTCAGCAACCATAGTCCCGCCC
CTAACTCCGCCCATCCCGCCCCTAACTCCGCCCAGTTCCGCCCATTCTCCGCCCCATGGCTGACTAATTT
TTTTTATTTATGCAGAGGCCGAGGCCGCCTCTGCCTCTGAGCTATTCCAGAAGTAGTGAGGAGGCTTTTT
TGGAGGCCTAGGCTTTTGCAAAAAGCTCCCGGGAGCTTGTATATCCATTTTCGGATCTGATCAGCACGTG
TTGACAATTAATCATCGGCATAGTATATCGGCATAGTATAATACGACAAGGTGAGGAACTAAACCATGGC
CAAGTTGACCAGTGCCGTTCCGGTGCTCACCGCGCGCGACGTCGCCGGAGCGGTCGAGTTCTGGACCGAC
CGGCTCGGGTTCTCCCGGGACTTCGTGGAGGACGACTTCGCCGGTGTGGTCCGGGACGACGTGACCCTGT
TCATCAGCGCGGTCCAGGACCAGGTGGTGCCGGACAACACCCTGGCCTGGGTGTGGGTGCGCGGCCTGGA
CGAGCTGTACGCCGAGTGGTCGGAGGTCGTGTCCACGAACTTCCGGGACGCCTCCGGGCCGGCCATGACC
GAGATCGGCGAGCAGCCGTGGGGGCGGGAGTTCGCCCTGCGCGACCCGGCCGGCAACTGCGTGCACTTCG
TGGCCGAGGAGCAGGACTGACACGTGCTACGAGATTTCGATTCCACCGCCGCCTTCTATGAAAGGTTGGG
CTTCGGAATCGTTTTCCGGGACGCCGGCTGGATGATCCTCCAGCGCGGGGATCTCATGCTGGAGTTCTTC
GCCCACCCCAACTTGTTTATTGCAGCTTATAATGGTTACAAATAAAGCAATAGCATCACAAATTTCACAA
ATAAAGCATTTTTTTCACTGCATTCTAGTTGTGGTTTGTCCAAACTCATCAATGTATCTTATCATGTCTG
TATACCGTCGACCTCTAGCTAGAGCTTGGCGTAATCATGGTCATAGCTGTTTCCTGTGTGAAATTGTTAT
CCGCTCACAATTCCACACAACATACGAGCCGGAAGCATAAAGTGTAAAGCCTGGGGTGCCTAATGAGTGA
GCTAACTCACATTAATTGCGTTGCGCTCACTGCCCGCTTTCCAGTCGGGAAACCTGTCGTGCCAGCTGCA
TTAATGAATCGGCCAACGCGCGGGGAGAGGCGGTTTGCGTATTGGGCGCTCTTCCGCTTCCTCGCTCACT
GACTCGCTGCGCTCGGTCGTTCGGCTGCGGCGAGCGGTATCAGCTCACTCAAAGGCGGTAATACGGTTAT
CCACAGAATCAGGGGATAACGCAGGAAAGAACATGTGAGCAAAAGGCCAGCAAAAGGCCAGGAACCGTAA
AAAGGCCGCGTTGCTGGCGTTTTTCCATAGGCTCCGCCCCCCTGACGAGCATCACAAAAATCGACGCTCA
AGTCAGAGGTGGCGAAACCCGACAGGACTATAAAGATACCAGGCGTTTCCCCCTGGAAGCTCCCTCGTGC
GCTCTCCTGTTCCGACCCTGCCGCTTACCGGATACCTGTCCGCCTTTCTCCCTTCGGGAAGCGTGGCGCT
TTCTCATAGCTCACGCTGTAGGTATCTCAGTTCGGTGTAGGTCGTTCGCTCCAAGCTGGGCTGTGTGCAC
GAACCCCCCGTTCAGCCCGACCGCTGCGCCTTATCCGGTAACTATCGTCTTGAGTCCAACCCGGTAAGAC
ACGACTTATCGCCACTGGCAGCAGCCACTGGTAACAGGATTAGCAGAGCGAGGTATGTAGGCGGTGCTAC
AGAGTTCTTGAAGTGGTGGCCTAACTACGGCTACACTAGAAGAACAGTATTTGGTATCTGCGCTCTGCTG
AAGCCAGTTACCTTCGGAAAAAGAGTTGGTAGCTCTTGATCCGGCAAACAAACCACCGCTGGTAGCGGTG
GTTTTTTTGTTTGCAAGCAGCAGATTACGCGCAGAAAAAAAGGATCTCAAGAAGATCCTTTGATCTTTTC
TACGGGGTCTGACGCTCAGTGGAACGAAAACTCACGTTAAGGGATTTTGGTCATGAGATTATCAAAAAGG
ATCTTCACCTAGATCCTTTTAAATTAAAAATGAAGTTTTAAATCAATCTAAAGTATATATGAGTAAACTT
GGTCTGACAGTTACCAATGCTTAATCAGTGAGGCACCTATCTCAGCGATCTGTCTATTTCGTTCATCCAT
AGTTGCCTGACTCCCCGTCGTGTAGATAACTACGATACGGGAGGGCTTACCATCTGGCCCCAGTGCTGCA
ATGATACCGCGAGACCCACGCTCACCGGCTCCAGATTTATCAGCAATAAACCAGCCAGCCGGAAGGGCCG
AGCGCAGAAGTGGTCCTGCAACTTTATCCGCCTCCATCCAGTCTATTAATTGTTGCCGGGAAGCTAGAGT
AAGTAGTTCGCCAGTTAATAGTTTGCGCAACGTTGTTGCCATTGCTACAGGCATCGTGGTGTCACGCTCG
TCGTTTGGTATGGCTTCATTCAGCTCCGGTTCCCAACGATCAAGGCGAGTTACATGATCCCCCATGTTGT
GCAAAAAAGCGGTTAGCTCCTTCGGTCCTCCGATCGTTGTCAGAAGTAAGTTGGCCGCAGTGTTATCACT
CATGGTTATGGCAGCACTGCATAATTCTCTTACTGTCATGCCATCCGTAAGATGCTTTTCTGTGACTGGT
GAGTACTCAACCAAGTCATTCTGAGAATAGTGTATGCGGCGACCGAGTTGCTCTTGCCCGGCGTCAATAC
GGGATAATACCGCGCCACATAGCAGAACTTTAAAAGTGCTCATCATTGGAAAACGTTCTTCGGGGCGAAA
ACTCTCAAGGATCTTACCGCTGTTGAGATCCAGTTCGATGTAACCCACTCGTGCACCCAACTGATCTTCA
GCATCTTTTACTTTCACCAGCGTTTCTGGGTGAGCAAAAACAGGAAGGCAAAATGCCGCAAAAAAGGGAA
TAAGGGCGACACGGAAATGTTGAATACTCATACTCTTCCTTTTTCAATATTATTGAAGCATTTATCAGGG
TTATTGTCTCATGAGCGGATACATATTTGAATGTATTTAGAAAAATAAACAAATAGGGGTTCCGCGCACA
TTTCCCCGAAAAGTGCCACCTGACGTCGACGGATCGGGAGATCTCCCGATCCCCTATGGTGCACTCTCAG
TACAATCTGCTCTGATGCCGCATAGTTAAGCCAGTATCTGCTCCCTGCTTGTGTGTTGGAGGTCGCTGAG
TAGTGCGCGAGCAAAATTTAAGCTACAACAAGGCAAGGCTTGACCGACAATTGCATGAAGAATCTGCTTA
GGGTTAGGCGTTTTGCGCTGCTTCGCGATGTACGGGCCAGATATACGCGTTGACATTGATTATTGACTAG
TTATTAATAGTAATCAATTACGGGGTCATTAGTTCATAGCCCATATATGGAGTTCCGCGTTACATAACTT
ACGGTAAATGGCCCGCCTGGCTGACCGCCCAACGACCCCCGCCCATTGACGTCAATAATGACGTATGTTC
CCATAGTAACGCCAATAGGGACTTTCCATTGACGTCAATGGGTGGAGTATTTACGGTAAACTGCCCACTT
GGCAGTACATCAAGTGTATCATATGCCAAGTACGCCCCCTATTGACGTCAATGACGGTAAATGGCCCGCC
TGGCATTATGCCCAGTACATGACCTTATGGGACTTTCCTACTTGGCAGTACATCTACGTATTAGTCATCG
CTATTACCATGGTGATGCGGTTTTGGCAGTACATCAATGGGCGTGGATAGCGGTTTGACTCACGGGGATT
TCCAAGTCTCCACCCCATTGACGTCAATGGGAGTTTGTTTTGGCACCAAAATCAACGGGACTTTCCAAAA
TGTCGTAACAACTCCGCCCCATTGACGCAAATGGGCGGTAGGCGTGTACGGTGGGAGGTCTATATAAGCA
GCGCGTTTTGCCTGTACTGGGTCTCTCTGGTTAGACCAGATCTGAGCCTGGGAGCTCTCTGGCTAACTAG
GGAACCCACTGCTTAAGCCTCAATAAAGCTTGCCTTGAGTGCTTCAAGTAGTGTGTGCCCGTCTGTTGTG
TGACTCTGGTAACTAGAGATCCCTCAGACCCTTTTAGTCAGTGTGGAAAATCTCTAGCAGTGGCGCCCGA
ACAGGGACTTGAAAGCGAAAGGGAAACCAGAGGAGCTCTCTCGACGCAGGACTCGGCTTGCTGAAGCGCG
CACGGCAAGAGGCGAGGGGCGGCGACTGGTGAGTACGCCAAAAATTTTGACTAGCGGAGGCTAGAAGGAG
AGAGATGGGTGCGAGAGCGTCAGTATTAAGCGGGGGAGAATTAGATCGCGATGGGAAAAAATTCGGTTAA
GGCCAGGGGGAAAGAAAAAATATAAATTAAAACATATAGTATGGGCAAGCAGGGAGCTAGAACGATTCGC
AGTTAATCCTGGCCTGTTAGAAACATCAGAAGGCTGTAGACAAATACTGGGACAGCTACAACCATCCCTT
CAGACAGGATCAGAAGAACTTAGATCATTATATAATACAGTAGCAACCCTCTATTGTGTGCATCAAAGGA
TAGAGATAAAAGACACCAAGGAAGCTTTAGACAAGATAGAGGAAGAGCAAAACAAAAGTAAGACCACCGC
ACAGCAAGCGGCCGCTGATCTTCAGACCTGGAGGAGGAGATATGAGGGACAATTGGAGAAGTGAATTATA
TAAATATAAAGTAGTAAAAATTGAACCATTAGGAGTAGCACCCACCAAGGCAAAGAGAAGAGTGGTGCAG
AGAGAAAAAAGAGCAGTGGGAATAGGAGCTTTGTTCCTTGGGTTCTTGGGAGCAGCAGGAAGCACTATGG
GCGCAGCGTCAATGACGCTGACGGTACAGGCCAGACAATTATTGTCTGGTATAGTGCAGCAGCAGAACAA
TTTGCTGAGGGCTATTGAGGCGCAACAGCATCTGTTGCAACTCACAGTCTGGGGCATCAAGCAGCTCCAG
GCAAGAATCCTGGCTGTGGAAAGATACCTAAAGGATCAACAGCTCCTGGGGATTTGGGGTTGCTCTGGAA
AACTCATTTGCACCACTGCTGTGCCTTGGAATGCTAGTTGGAGTAATAAATCTCTGGAACAGATTTGGAA
TCACACGACCTGGATGGAGTGGGACAGAGAAATTAACAATTACACAAGCTTAATACACTCCTTAATTGAA
GAATCGCAAAACCAGCAAGAAAAGAATGAACAAGAATTATTGGAATTAGATAAATGGGCAAGTTTGTGGA
ATTGGTTTAACATAACAAATTGGCTGTGGTATATAAAATTATTCATAATGATAGTAGGAGGCTTGGTAGG
TTTAAGAATAGTTTTTGCTGTACTTTCTATAGTGAATAGAGTTAGGCAGGGATATTCACCATTATCGTTT
CAGACCCACCTCCCAACCCCGAGGGGACCCGACAGGCCCGAAGGAATAGAAGAAGAAGGTGGAGAGAGAG
ACAGAGACAGATCCATTCGATTAGTGAACGGATCGGCACTGCGTGCGCCAATTCTGCAGACAAATGGCAG
TATTCATCCACAATTTTAAAAGAAAAGGGGGGATTGGGGGGTACAGTGCAGGGGAAAGAATAGTAGACAT
AATAGCAACAGACATACAAACTAAAGAATTACAAAAACAAATTACAAAAATTCAAAATTTTCGGGTTTAT
TACAGGGACAGCAGAGATCCAGTTTGGTTAATTAAGGTACC
Features (pLannotate 1.2.2; 33 found; start..end, strand, type, name):
      1..241     +  promoter       U6 promoter: RNA polymerase III promoter for human U6 snRNA
    271..346     +  misc_RNA       gRNA scaffold: guide RNA scaffold for the Streptococcus pyogenes CRISPR/Cas9 system
    364..382     +  CDS            small t antigen (fragment): SV40 (simian virus 40) small t antigen
    408..619     +  promoter       EF-1α core promoter: core promoter for human elongation factor EF-1α
    644..4747    +  CDS            Cas9: Cas9 (Csn1) endonuclease from the Streptococcus pyogenes Type II CRISPR/Cas system generates RNA-guided double strand breaks in DNA
   4885..5482    +  CDS            PuroR (fragment): puromycin N-acetyltransferase; pac from Streptomyces; confers resistance to puromycin
   5498..6086    +  misc_feature   WPRE: woodchuck hepatitis virus posttranscriptional regulatory element
   6137..6156    +  misc_feature   cPPT/CTS (fragment): central polypurine tract and central termination sequence of HIV-1
   6158..6391    +  LTR            3' LTR (ΔU3): self-inactivating 3' long terminal repeat (LTR) from HIV-1
   6423..6647    +  polyA_signal   bGH poly(A) signal: bovine growth hormone polyadenylation signal
   6651..6672    +  promoter       SV40 promoter (fragment): SV40 enhancer and early promoter
   6693..7121    +  rep_origin     f1 ori (sequence partly withheld): f1 bacteriophage origin of replication; arrow indicates direction of (+) strand synthesis
   7135..7464    +  promoter       SV40 promoter: SV40 enhancer and early promoter
   7512..7559    +  promoter       EM7 promoter: synthetic bacterial promoter&nbsp
   7578..7952    +  CDS            BleoR: antibiotic-binding protein; Sh ble from Streptoalloteichus hindustanus; confers resistance to bleomycin, phleomycin, and Zeocin™
   7962..8087    +  CDS            ble (fragment): BLE_KLEPN - Experimental evidence at protein level: Swiss-Prot protein existence level 1. Binding protein with a strong affinity to the bleomycin family of antibiotics. Binds to CL990; an antimitotic-antibiotic compound. From Klebsiella pneumoniae.
   8082..8203    +  polyA_signal   SV40 poly(A) signal: SV40 polyadenylation signal
   8274..8296    -  protein_bind   lac operator (fragment): The lac repressor binds to the lac operator to inhibit transcription in E. coli. This inhibition can be relieved by adding lactose or isopropyl-β-D-thiogalactopyranoside (IPTG). lac repressor encoded by lacI
   8300..8330    -  promoter       lac promoter: promoter for the E. coli lac operon
   8345..8366    -  protein_bind   CAP binding site: CAP binding activates transcription in the presence of cAMP. E. coli catabolite activator protein
   8379..8471    -  CDS            lacI (fragment): lac repressor; lacI; The lac repressor binds to the lac operator to inhibit transcription in E. coli. This inhibition can be relieved by adding lactose or isopropyl-β-D-thiogalactopyranoside (IPTG).
   8654..9242    -  rep_origin     ori: high-copy-number ColE1/pMB1/pBR322/pUC origin of replication
   9413..10273   -  CDS            AmpR: β-lactamase; bla; confers resistance to ampicillin, carbenicillin, and related antibiotics
  10274..10378   -  promoter       AmpR promoter: bla
  10437..10489   -  misc_feature   bom (fragment): basis of mobility region from pBR322
  10644..11023   +  enhancer       CMV enhancer: human cytomegalovirus immediate early enhancer
  11024..11223   +  promoter       CMV promoter: human cytomegalovirus (CMV) immediate early promoter
  11241..11421   +  LTR            5' LTR (truncated): truncated 5' long terminal repeat (LTR) from HIV-1
  11468..11593   +  misc_feature   HIV-1 Ψ: packaging signal of human immunodeficiency virus type 1
  11577..11940   +  CDS            HIV-1 gag (fragment): gag protein from human immunodeficiency virus 1; gag
  12086..12319   +  misc_feature   RRE: The Rev response element (RRE) of HIV-1 allows for Rev-dependent mRNA export from the nucleus to the cytoplasm.
  12696..12796   +  CDS            Rev (fragment): human immunodeficiency virus 1 (HIV-1) Rev protein; rev; enhances nuclear export of unspliced and incompletely spliced viral mRNAs
  12846..12963   +  misc_feature   cPPT/CTS: central polypurine tract and central termination sequence of HIV-1
