[The description below was written by a language model from this plasmid's Addgene catalogue record and pLannotate feature annotations shown in this document.]
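Description:
lentiCRISPRv2.sgNf1.1 is a third-generation-style, self-inactivating HIV-1 lentiviral plasmid built on the lentiCRISPRv2 (Cas9-FLAG-2A-Puro) backbone. It delivers both Streptococcus pyogenes Cas9 and a single guide RNA against the mouse Nf1 gene from one vector. In bacteria it is maintained through a high-copy ColE1/pUC-type origin and selected with ampicillin (AmpR). An f1 origin is also present, as is an SV40/EM7-driven bleomycin/Zeocin resistance cassette that lies outside the viral genome.

The transfer region is transcribed in packaging cells from a CMV enhancer/promoter fused to a truncated 5' LTR. It carries the Ψ packaging signal with a gag fragment, the RRE for Rev-dependent nuclear export, and a cPPT/CTS, and it ends in a ΔU3 3' LTR that inactivates LTR promoter activity after integration. Within this region, a human U6 RNA polymerase III promoter drives the Nf1-targeting spacer, which sits in the short gap between the promoter and the annotated SpCas9 gRNA scaffold. Downstream, the EF-1α core promoter expresses Cas9. According to the backbone name, Cas9 is FLAG-tagged and joined by a 2A peptide to puromycin N-acetyltransferase, although the tag and 2A element are not separately annotated in the feature table. This arrangement lets transduced mammalian cells be selected with puromycin. A WPRE follows to enhance transcript expression.

The stated purpose is Nf1 deletion, meaning Cas9-mediated disruption of Nf1 in mouse cells. The plasmid was deposited with a study that used a genome-wide CRISPR screen to identify regulators of MAPK signalling as suppressors of liver tumours in mice.
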