Addgene plasmid #91895: lentiCRISPRv2.sgNf1.1
Purpose: sgNf1.1 for Nf1 deletion
Depositing lab: Wen Xue. Depositing organization: University of Massachusetts, Worcester. Publication: Genome-Wide CRISPR Screen Identifies Regulators of Mitogen-Activated Protein Kinase as Suppressors of Liver Tumors in Mice. Song CQ, Li Y, Mou H, Moore J, Park A, Pomyen Y, Hough S, Kennedy Z, Fischer A, Yin H, Anderson DG, Conte D Jr, Zender L, Wang XW, Thorgeirsson S, Weng Z, Xue W. Gastroenterology. 2017 Apr;152(5):1161-1173.e1. doi: 10.1053/j.gastro.2016.12.002. Epub 2016 Dec 10. PubMed 27956228.
Backbone
  Vector backbone: lentiCRISPRv2 Cas9-FLAG-2A-Puro
  Vector type: Mammalian Expression, Mouse Targeting, Lentiviral
  Selectable markers: Puromycin
Growth in bacteria
  Bacterial resistance: Ampicillin, 100 μg/mL
  Growth temperature: 37°C
  Growth strain: DH5alpha
  Copy number: Unknown
Gene/Insert
  Gene/Insert name: sgNf1.1
  gRNA/shRNA sequence: TCCGAAGTTCGGCTGCATGT
  Species: M. musculus (mouse)
  GenBank ID: NC_000077
Terms and licenses: Academic/Nonprofit Terms; Industry Terms: Not Available to Industry
How to cite: lentiCRISPRv2.sgNf1.1 was a gift from Wen Xue (Addgene plasmid # 91895 ; http://n2t.net/addgene:91895 ; RRID:Addgene_91895)
