>Addgene plasmid #91895 | lentiCRISPRv2.sgNf1.1 | depositor partial sequence | sequence record 176872 | sgNf1.1
TCCGAAGTTCGGCTGCATGT
